Addgene plasmid #67532: pCfB2189
Purpose: (Empty Backbone) EasyClone system-based yeast integrative vector carrying loxP-flanked KlLEU2 marker, integration into S. cerevisiae X-3 chromosomal location, USER site for cloning, amp resistance
Depositing lab: Irina Borodina. Depositing organization: Danmarks Tekniske Universitet. Publication: EasyClone 2.0: expanded toolkit of integrative vectors for stable gene expression in industrial Saccharomyces cerevisiae strains. Stovicek V, Borja GM, Forster J, Borodina I. J Ind Microbiol Biotechnol. 2015 Sep 16. 10.1007/s10295-015-1684-8 PubMed 26376869.
Backbone
  Vector backbone: EasyClone
  Backbone size (bp): 6989
  Vector type: Yeast Expression, Cre/Lox ; integrative
  Selectable markers: LEU2
Growth in bacteria
  Bacterial resistance: Ampicillin, 100 μg/mL
  Growth temperature: 37°C
  Growth strain: DH5alpha
  Copy number: High Copy
Terms and licenses: Academic/Nonprofit Terms; Industry Terms: Not Available to Industry
How to cite: pCfB2189 was a gift from Irina Borodina (Addgene plasmid # 67532 ; http://n2t.net/addgene:67532 ; RRID:Addgene_67532)
