[The description below was written by a language model from this plasmid's Addgene catalogue record and pLannotate feature annotations shown in this document.]
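Description:
pCfB2189 is an empty yeast integrative vector from the EasyClone 2.0 toolkit, designed for stable, single-locus insertion of expression cassettes into the X-3 chromosomal site of Saccharomyces cerevisiae. The 6,989 bp plasmid is propagated in E. coli through a high-copy ColE1/pUC-type origin and selected with ampicillin via the β-lactamase gene. No yeast replication origin is annotated, consistent with an integrative design in which the plasmid persists in yeast only after recombination into the genome.

The yeast selection marker is LEU2, described in the catalogue as the Kluyveromyces lactis gene (KlLEU2). The annotation software matched it to the S. cerevisiae Leu2 protein by homology, and an adjacent fragment called as RLP7 probably reflects flanking sequence carried along with the marker. The marker region is bracketed by two loxP sites in the same orientation, so Cre recombinase can excise it after integration and the leucine auxotrophy can be reused for further rounds of engineering. The cloning region is a USER site, which is not itself annotated. It appears to lie between the ADH1 and CYC1 terminators, which sit on opposite strands across the plasmid's numbering origin, an arrangement suited to inserting one or two genes with promoters supplied by the user, since no yeast promoter is annotated in the backbone. The X-3 homology arms are also not annotated. Small hits such as the lacZα, KanR and rrnB terminator fragments, 5S rRNA, minimal FRT sites and the T7 promoter look like backbone remnants or incidental matches, with no function stated in the record. The vector is intended for building stable expression strains, including industrial S. cerevisiae strains.
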