Features (pLannotate 1.2.2; 18 found; start..end, strand, type, name):
     30..219     +  terminator     CYC1 terminator: S. cerevisiae CYC1; transcription terminator for CYC1
    267..300     -  protein_bind   loxP: Cre-mediated recombination occurs in the 8-bp core sequence (GCATACAT). Cre recombinase
    457..1536    -  CDS            LEU2: LEU3_YEAST - Experimental evidence at protein level: Swiss-Prot protein existence level 1. Catalyzes the oxidation of 3-carboxy-2-hydroxy-4- methylpentanoate (3-isopropylmalate) to 3-carboxy-4-methyl-2- oxopentanoate. The product decarboxylates to 4-methyl-2 oxopentanoate. From Saccharomyces cerevisiae (strain ATCC 204508 / S288c) (Baker's yeast).
   2055..2606    -  CDS            RLP7 (fragment): RLP7_YEAST - Also known as RPL7. Experimental evidence at protein level: Swiss-Prot protein existence level 1. Involved in the biogenesis of the 60S ribosomal subunit. May act as a specificity factor that binds precursor rRNAs and tethers the enzymes that carry out the early 5' to 3' exonucleolytic reactions that generate the mature rRNAs. From Saccharomyces cerevisiae (strain ATCC 204508 / S288c) (Baker's yeast).
   2589..2622    -  protein_bind   loxP: Cre-mediated recombination occurs in the 8-bp core sequence (GCATACAT). Cre recombinase
   2666..2684    -  promoter       T7 promoter: promoter for bacteriophage T7 RNA polymerase
   2692..2743    +  CDS            lacZα (fragment): LacZα fragment of β-galactosidase; lacZ fragment
   3373..3406    -  protein_bind   FRT (minimal): supports FLP-mediated excision but not integration (Turan and Bode, 2011) FLP recombinase from the Saccharomyces cerevisiae 2μ plasmid
   3876..3895    +  CDS            lacZα (fragment): LacZα fragment of β-galactosidase; lacZ fragment
   3920..3937    -  terminator     rrnB T2 terminator (fragment): transcription terminator T2 from the E. coli rrnB gene
   4162..4750    -  rep_origin     ori: high-copy-number ColE1/pMB1/pBR322/pUC origin of replication
   4874..5734    -  CDS            AmpR: β-lactamase; bla; confers resistance to ampicillin, carbenicillin, and related antibiotics
   5737..5833    -  promoter       AmpR promoter (fragment): bla
   5863..5887    -  CDS            KanR (fragment): aminoglycoside phosphotransferase; aph(3')-Ia; confers resistance to kanamycin
   5916..6031    +  ncRNA          5S rRNA: Accession: RF00001 - 5S ribosomal RNA
   6035..6075    +  terminator     rrnB T1 terminator (fragment): transcription terminator T1 from the E. coli rrnB gene
   6119..6152    +  protein_bind   FRT (minimal): supports FLP-mediated excision but not integration (Turan and Bode, 2011) FLP recombinase from the Saccharomyces cerevisiae 2μ plasmid
   6795..6960    -  terminator     ADH1 terminator: S. cerevisiae ADH1; transcription terminator for the S. cerevisiae alcohol dehydrogenase 1 (ADH1) gene
>Addgene plasmid #67532 | pCfB2189 | depositor full sequence | sequence record 116416 | pCfB2189 sequence 6989 bps
CAACGGAATGCGTGCGATCGCGTGCATTCATCCGCTCTAACCGAAAAGGAAGGAGTTAGACAACCTGAAG
TCTAGGTCCCTATTTATTTTTTTATAGTTATGTTAGTATTAAGAACGTTATTTATATTTCAAATTTTTCT
TTTTTTTCTGTACAGACGCGTGTACGCATGTAACATTATACTGAAAACCTTGCTTGAGAAGGTTTTGGGA
CGCTCGAAGATCGCGTCAGCTGAAGCTTCGTACGCTGCAGGTCGACAACCCTTAATATAACTTCGTATAA
TGTATGCTATACGAAGTTATTAGGTCTAGAGATCCGCAGGCTAACCGGAACCTGTATTATTTAGTTTATG
CTACGTTAAATAAAGACCTTTCGTTCACATAACTGAATGTGTAATGGCCTTGAGATTTCAAGCATACCAA
GTTGGTGGAGACGGGGTCGTTACAAAAGACTCTTTAAGCCAAGATTTCCTTGACAGCCTTGGCGATAGCA
TCGCCAACCTCAGTGGTAGAGTTAGAACCACCAAGGTCACCGGTTCTGACACCTGCATCCAAGACATTTC
TAACAGCTTCTTCAAGAGCCCTACCTTCTTCAACCAAATCCAAGGATAACTTCAACATCATAGCTGCAGA
TAAGATGGTAGCAATTGGGTTAACCTTGTTTGCTGGTAAATCTGGGGCAGAACCATGACATGGTTCGTAC
AAACCGAATGCCTTGTTAGTGTCAGGTAGGGAAGCTAGAGATGCAGAAGGTAATAAACCCAAAGAACCTG
GAATAACAGAGGCTTCATCGGAGATAATATCACCAAACATGTTGTTGGTAATAACAACACCGTTTAGCTT
AGTTGGTGATTTAACCAAAATCATAGCAGCAGAGTCGATCAATTGGTGCTGAACAGTTAATTGTGGGAAC
TCAGTCTTGATGGTTTCTTCAACAGTCTTTCTCCACAATCTGGAAGAGGCAAGCACGTTAGCCTTGTCAA
GTGACCAGATTGGTAATGGTGGGTTTTGTTGCAATGCCAAGAAAGCAGCCATTCTTGTAATTCTTTGAAC
TTCAGGAACACTGTATTTCTCAGAGTCCCAAGCAACTCCGTCACCTTCATCTTCTTTTCTTTCACCAAAG
TAGATACCACCAACCAATTCTCTAACGACGACGAAATCGGTACCCTTTGCATATTCAGGCTTCAAAGGAG
AAAGATCTAGTAAAGAATCAGAAGCAAAGTTACATGGTCTTAAGTTGGCGTATAGACCCAATTCCTTTCT
GATCTTCAATAGACCTTGTTCTGGTCTAACTGCGCCCGTACCCCATTTTGGACCACCAACAGCACCTAGT
AAGACAGCATCGGCTTTCTTAGAGGCTTCTAGAGCTTCATCTGGTAAAGGAGTGCCAGTGGCATCGATGG
CAGCACCCCCGATCAAGTGATGTTGGAAATTGAACTTAATTTCTGGACGGACTTCAGCAATGGCATTCAA
GACCTTAATAGCTTCGTCAGTAACTTCTTTACCGACGTGATCACCCGGTAGGACAACGATATTCTTAGAC
ATGGTATAATCTGTGTAGTGTGGGATACTTTTTACTTCTTCAAATAGGTATCAACAATAAAAATAAATCG
AAGCAAATGTAGGAATGCGTTAAAGCAGATGTACTTACTTAGAGTACATAGATATATTTATATAATTCAA
TATATAAAAGTATATGAAGCATCTGATGTTGAACCTGTCATGACTCTAAACTGGAATGGGTAGTTATGCT
TCTGAAGGTTTTCCGTTAGAAAATGAGTGCAGGGATCAGGCCCGGAACCGGTTTTAGCCTGAAAGGAAAA
GAAAAAAATGCGGTGATTACTAGCACGTGACTGCGCTGAATTGGAATCCACCACAAGTACAGCGAATGGC
AAGAGGGAAGGGGAATATATTGTGCCTGGCGGTAGTCTGCTATATCAAATGTTAAACATAACTAAATGCA
GTAGTGAATAGAGTAATGTATTTCTACATATGTGGGTAGGGCCAATGGGAGCCCGATGTCTATTGTACAG
ATATTTTCCTTTTATAGTTAATCAATTCAACTTGGAAATCATTGAGTCGATATCTACTTGGATAACTGGA
GCCGTGGCAGCGTTTGAAATTTGACGAGTCTCCTTGTTTTGTTCGCGCATTTTCAGTTTATTCAAACGGG
AGATGGCACCGAATCCACTGACTTCTCTGTTCAATTTGAATGGTAATAGGAAGAAAGTACATTTCGAGAA
ATTTTCGCCCAACGTCGAAATCTCATGGATGATATCCTCGATACAAATGACACCTTCATCACCTAATTTC
TCTTCAACGATATTGTTGTCATTCAAGATTATCTCTTTTGGTTCTTTATCTTCTGGCCTTTGCCACATTA
TTCTAGATCTCTTTTGGATTAAAGAACGGATAGATGCAAGTGAAGGTTGTCCGATAACAATATATGGTGA
TACAAGTTTCAACAATGGGTACACGTCCTTGGTAAGTTTGATGAAAACACCAGTGTTCAACTCAACAAGT
CTCAAAAGAGATAACACTTTGTAAGCCTTTGCTGGGATCTTCACAGCGAGCTCTCGAGAACCCTTAATAT
AACTTCGTATAATGTATGCTATACGAAGTTATTAGGTGATATCAGATCCACTAGTGGCCTATGCACCCAA
TTCGCCCTATAGTGAGTCGTATTACGCGCGCTCACTGGCCGTCGTTTTACAACGTCGTGACTGGGAAAAC
CCTGGCGTTACCCCTGCAGGACTAGTGCTGAGGCATTAATTGTGTCCGCGTTTCTAAGGCCACTTTTCAA
TGAAACGGATATTGATATGCTAGTAAAAGGACGAGCTCAAGAGCGAAAATATAAGTAAAGAATTCGAGTG
CACTTGTCTCCATGCAGCAAGATTTCATATGAGTCTTTTTTATCTTTTTACTTTTTACATTACACGATAT
GCACTTTATGAAAATTTAACGAGGTTGGAAGCCGGATAATCAACCAAAATCAGGCACGAAGGCACACTCG
TATATGCATGTTGTTGAAACTCTGTTACGCTGAACTAACAATCACACATGTAGAGGTCACCGGGAAAAGT
TGCGACCCCATGGAAGGTCGATCTCTTCGTTTGGCTTTGCTTGGCTGGCGGCATTGCGCTTCTTCGCTTA
TACCCGTCTCTTGACGCTCGAGCTCGTTCATTGAGATACCTTTATTCTTGCACATTTTCTGGCTTTTTTC
GCTACTCGGGTACATGTAATCATGCACACAGAAGGTGCTGTAGGGTGAAAGTTCCTTTGTGCTGTCGTTT
GTTTTTAATGCCAAACTTTCCGGTGATCAATAACCACCTCATTAAGACCTCAGCGCGGCCGCAAATTTAA
ATAAAATGAAGTGAAGTTCCTATACTTTCTAGAGAATAGGAACTTCTATAGTGAGTCGAATAAGGGCGAC
ACAAAATTTATTCTAAATGCATAATAAATACTGATAACATCTTATAGTTTGTATTATATTTTGTATTATC
GTTGACATGTATAATTTTGATATCAAAAACTGATTTTCCCTTTATTATTTTCGAGATTTATTTTCTTAAT
TCTCTTTAACAAACTAGAAATATTGTATATACAAAAAATCATAAATAATAGATGAATAGTTTAATTATAG
GTGTTCATCAATCGAAAAAGCAACGTATCTTATTTAAAGTGCGTTGCTTTTTTCTCATTTATAAGGTTAA
ATAATTCTCATATATCAAGCAAAGTGACAGGCGCCCTTAAATATTCTGACAAATGCTCTTTCCCTAAACT
CCCCCCATAAAAAAACCCGCCGAAGCGGGTTTTTACGTTATTTGCGGATTAACGATTACTCGTTATCAGA
ACCGCCCAGGGGGCCCGAGCTTAAGACTGGCCGTCGTTTTACAACACAGAAAGAGTTTGTAGAAACGCAA
AAAGGCCATCCGTCAGGGGCCTTCTGCTTAGTTTGATGCCTGGCAGTTCCCTACTCTCGCCTTCCGCTTC
CTCGCTCACTGACTCGCTGCGCTCGGTCGTTCGGCTGCGGCGAGCGGTATCAGCTCACTCAAAGGCGGTA
ATACGGTTATCCACAGAATCAGGGGATAACGCAGGAAAGAACATGTGAGCAAAAGGCCAGCAAAAGGCCA
GGAACCGTAAAAAGGCCGCGTTGCTGGCGTTTTTCCATAGGCTCCGCCCCCCTGACGAGCATCACAAAAA
TCGACGCTCAAGTCAGAGGTGGCGAAACCCGACAGGACTATAAAGATACCAGGCGTTTCCCCCTGGAAGC
TCCCTCGTGCGCTCTCCTGTTCCGACCCTGCCGCTTACCGGATACCTGTCCGCCTTTCTCCCTTCGGGAA
GCGTGGCGCTTTCTCATAGCTCACGCTGTAGGTATCTCAGTTCGGTGTAGGTCGTTCGCTCCAAGCTGGG
CTGTGTGCACGAACCCCCCGTTCAGCCCGACCGCTGCGCCTTATCCGGTAACTATCGTCTTGAGTCCAAC
CCGGTAAGACACGACTTATCGCCACTGGCAGCAGCCACTGGTAACAGGATTAGCAGAGCGAGGTATGTAG
GCGGTGCTACAGAGTTCTTGAAGTGGTGGGCTAACTACGGCTACACTAGAAGAACAGTATTTGGTATCTG
CGCTCTGCTGAAGCCAGTTACCTTCGGAAAAAGAGTTGGTAGCTCTTGATCCGGCAAACAAACCACCGCT
GGTAGCGGTGGTTTTTTTGTTTGCAAGCAGCAGATTACGCGCAGAAAAAAAGGATCTCAAGAAGATCCTT
TGATCTTTTCTACGGGGTCTGACGCTCAGTGGAACGACGCGCGCGTAACTCACGTTAAGGGATTTTGGTC
ATGAGCTTGCGCCGTCCCGTCAAGTCAGCGTAATGCTCTGCTTTTACCAATGCTTAATCAGTGAGGCACC
TATCTCAGCGATCTGTCTATTTCGTTCATCCATAGTTGCCTGACTCCCCGTCGTGTAGATAACTACGATA
CGGGAGGGCTTACCATCTGGCCCCAGCGCTGCGATGATACCGCGAGAACCACGCTCACCGGCTCCGGATT
TATCAGCAATAAACCAGCCAGCCGGAAGGGCCGAGCGCAGAAGTGGTCCTGCAACTTTATCCGCCTCCAT
CCAGTCTATTAATTGTTGCCGGGAAGCTAGAGTAAGTAGTTCGCCAGTTAATAGTTTGCGCAACGTTGTT
GCCATCGCTACAGGCATCGTGGTGTCACGCTCGTCGTTTGGTATGGCTTCATTCAGCTCCGGTTCCCAAC
GATCAAGGCGAGTTACATGATCCCCCATGTTGTGCAAAAAAGCGGTTAGCTCCTTCGGTCCTCCGATCGT
TGTCAGAAGTAAGTTGGCCGCAGTGTTATCACTCATGGTTATGGCAGCACTGCATAATTCTCTTACTGTC
ATGCCATCCGTAAGATGCTTTTCTGTGACTGGTGAGTACTCAACCAAGTCATTCTGAGAATAGTGTATGC
GGCGACCGAGTTGCTCTTGCCCGGCGTCAATACGGGATAATACCGCGCCACATAGCAGAACTTTAAAAGT
GCTCATCATTGGAAAACGTTCTTCGGGGCGAAAACTCTCAAGGATCTTACCGCTGTTGAGATCCAGTTCG
ATGTAACCCACTCGTGCACCCAACTGATCTTCAGCATCTTTTACTTTCACCAGCGTTTCTGGGTGAGCAA
AAACAGGAAGGCAAAATGCCGCAAAAAAGGGAATAAGGGCGACACGGAAATGTTGAATACTCATATTCTT
CCTTTTTCAATATTATTGAAGCATTTATCAGGGTTATTGTCTCATGAGCGGATACATATTTGAATGTATT
TAGAAAAATAAACAAATAGGGGTCAGTGTTACAACCAATTAACCAATTCTGAACATTATCGCGAGCCCAT
TTATACCTGAATATGGCTCATAACACCCCTTGTTTGCCTGGCGGCAGTAGCGCGGTGGTCCCACCTGACC
CCATGCCGAACTCAGAAGTGAAACGCCGTAGCGCCGATGGTAGTGTGGGGACTCCCCATGCGAGAGTAGG
GAACTGCCAGGCATCAAATAAAACGAAAGGCTCAGTCGAAAGACTGGGCCTTTCGCCCGGGCTAATTATG
GGGTGTCGCCCTTATTCGACTCTATAGTGAAGTTCCTATTCTCTAGAAAGTATAGGAACTTCTGAAGTGG
GGATTTAAATGCGGCCGCGCTGAGGGTTTAATCGAGATCTTTGTGTTCGGTTACCCGGCTCAGATCCTAA
CTTGGTATGTTTATTCGTATAAGTTACTGTTGTCCACAGGCAATACTCTGCAGAAAATTAAAACGGCATT
AATGCTAGGACAACCAGAATTGTTACTACTGTATGTGCGATAGTTGATAACTGCAACATTATGCCCGGTA
TATTCTCAAAAAACCCTATTACTGCATACGAAGAAATCGCAAGAGAAATCTTTCGGTTTGGAAAAGCTCA
CTGTGAGGTTCCTTGGAGCCAATAGTAATACAGCACAATCCAAGGAAAAATCTGGCCTATATGCAAGGAA
GGAGAGATAGTCAAAAGCATTCTTTCCCCTAGAAGTTGGTGCATATATGGCATCGTTAAAACATATTACC
CCCAAAATTTCTTCTCTAAACGATGTGCTTGGCCTTTGTTTTGGTTTTTGATGTCGGTCGTTTGAGGCCC
CTTGCGGAAAATCGAGATCGCCGAATGGCACGCGAGGGAAGGGAAATAAGGTTTAAAGGCACTGAAACAA
TAGGCAAGAAGTAGGCGAGAGCCGACATACGAGACTATTAAGTCCTCAGCGAGCTCGCATGGAATGCGTG
CGATGAGCGACCTCATGCTATACCTGAGAAAGCAACCTGACCTACAGGAAAGAGTTACTCAAGAATAAGA
ATTTTCGTTTTAAAACCTAAGAGTCACTTTAAAATTTGTATACACTTATTTTTTTTATAACTTATTTAAT
AATAAAAATCATAAATCATAAGAAATTCGCTTATTTAGAAGTGTCAACAACGTATCTAC
