>Addgene plasmid #67532 | pCfB2189 | addgene partial sequence | sequence record 127725 | pENTR-R 5'-ATGGCTCATAACACCCCTTG-3'
CCTGACCCCATGCCGAACTCAGAAGTGAAACGCCGTAGCGCCGATGGTAGTGTGGGGACTCCCCATGCGA
GAGTAGGGAACTGCCAGGCATCAAATAAAACGAAAGGCTCAGTCGAAAGACTGGGCCTTTCGCCCGGGCT
AATTATGGGGTGTCGCCCTTATTCGACTCTATAGTGAAGTTCCTATTCTCTAGAAAGTATAGGAACTTCT
GAAGTGGGGATTTAAATGCGGCCGCGCTGAGGGTTTAATCGAGATCTTTGTGTTCGGTTACCCGGCTCAG
ATCCTAACTTCTTCTTTTGGTATGTTTATTCGTATAAGTTACTGTTGTCCACAGGCAATACTCTGCAGAA
AATTAAAACGGCATTAATGCTAGGACAACCAGAATTGTTACTACTGTATGTGCGATAGTTGATAACTGCA
ACATTATGCCCGGTATATTCTCAAAAAACCCTATTACTGCATACGAAGAAATCGCAAGAGAAATCTTTCG
GTTTGGAAAAGCTCACTGTGAGGTTCCTTGGAGCCAATAGTAATACAGCACAATCCAAGGAAAAATCTGG
CCTATATGCAAGGAAGGAGAGATAGTCAAAAGCATTCTTTCCCCTAGAAGTTGGTGCATATATGGCATCG
TTAAAACATATTACCCCCAAAATTTCTTCTCTAAACGATGTGCTTGGCCTTTGTT
