>Addgene plasmid #67532 | pCfB2189 | addgene partial sequence | sequence record 127727 | pHybLex_rev 5'-GAGTCACTTTAAAATTTGTATACAC-3'
TCATAAGAAATTCGCTTATTTAGAAGTGTCAACAACGTATCTACCAACGGAATGCGTGCGATCGCGTGCA
TTCATCCGCTCTAACCGAAAAGGAAGGAGTTAGACAACCTGAAGTCTAGGTCCCTATTTATTTTTTTATA
GTTATGTTAGTATTAAGAACGTTATTTATATTTCAAATTTTTCTTTTTTTTCTGTACAGACGCGTGTACG
CATGTAACATTATACTGAAAACCTTGCTTGAGAAGGTTTTGGGACGCTCGAAGATCGCGTCAGCTGAAGC
TTCGTACGCTGCAGGTCGACAACCCTTAATATAACTTCGTATAATGTATGCTATACGAAGTTATTAGGTC
TAGAGATCCGCAGGCTAACCGGAACCTGTATTATTTAGTTTATGCTACGTTAAATAAAGACCTTTCGTTC
ACATAACTGAATGTGTAATGGCCTTGAGATTTCAAGCATACCAAGTTGGTGGAGACGGGGTCGTTACAAA
AGACTCTTTAAGCCAAGATTTCCTTGACAGCCTTGGCGATAGCATCGCCAACCTCAGTGGTAGAGTTAGA
ACCACCAAGGTCACCGGTTCTGACACCTGCATCCAAGACATTTCTAACAGCTTCTTCAAGAGCCCTACCT
TCTTCAACCAAATCCAAGGATAACTTCAACATCATAGCTGCA
