>Addgene plasmid #67532 | pCfB2189 | addgene partial sequence | sequence record 127729 | L4440 5'-AGCGAGTCAGTGAGCGAG-3'
GGCATCAAACTAAGCAGAAGGCCCCTGACGGATGGCCTTTTTGCGTTTCTACAAACTCTTTCTGTGTTGT
AAAACGACGGCCAGTCTTAAGCTCGGGCCCCCTGGGCGGTTCTGATAACGAGTAATCGTTAATCCGCAAA
TAACGTAAAAACCCGCTTCGGCGGGTTTTTTTATGGGGGGAGTTTAGGGAAAGAGCATTTGTCAGAATAT
TTAAGGGCGCCTGTCACTTTGCTTGATATATGAGAATTATTTAACCTTATAAATGAGAAAAAAGCAACGC
ACTTTAAATAAGATACGTTGCTTTTTCGATTGATGAACACCTATAATTAAACTATTCATCTATTATTTAT
GATTTTTTGTATATACAATATTTCTAGTTTGTTAAAGAGAATTAAGAAAATAAATCTCGAAAATAATAAA
GGGAAAATCAGTTTTTGATATCAAAATTATACATGTCAACGATAATACAAAATATAATACAAACTATAAG
ATGTTATCAGTATTTATTATGCATTTAGAATAAATTTTGTGTCGCCCTTATTCGACTCACTATAGAAGTT
CCTATTCTC
