>Addgene plasmid #67532 | pCfB2189 | addgene partial sequence | sequence record 129887 | T7 5'-TAATACGACTCACTATAGGG-3'
ATCTGATATCACCTAATAACTTCGTATAGCATACATTATACGAAGTTATATTAAGGGTTCTCGAGAGCTC
GCTGTGAAGATCCCAGCAAAGGCTTACAAAGTGTTATCTCTTTTGAGACTTGTTGAGTTGAACACTGGTG
TTTTCATCAAACTTACCAAGGACGTGTACCCATTGTTGAAACTTGTATCACCATATATTGTTATCGGACA
ACCTTCACTTGCATCTATCCGTTCTTTAATCCAAAAGAGATCTAGAATAATGTGGCAAAGGCCAGAAGAT
AAAGAACCAAAAGAGATAATCTTGAATGACAACAATATCGTTGAAGAGAAATTAGGTGATGAAGGTGTCA
TTTGTATCGAGGATATCATCCATGAGATTTCGACGTTGGGCGAAAATTTCTCGAAATGTACTTTCTTCCT
ATTACCATTCAAATTGAACAGAGAAGTCAGTGGATTCGGTGCCATCTCCCGTTTGAATAAACTGAAAATG
CGCGAACAAAACAAGGAGACTCGTCAAATTTCAAACGCTGCCACGGCTCCAGTTATCCAAGTAGATATCG
ACTCAATGATTTCCAAGTTGAATTGATTAACTATAAAAGGAAAATATCTGTACAATAGACATCGGGCTCC
CATTGGCCCTACCCACATATGTAGAAATACATTACTCTATTCACTACTGCATTTAGTTATGTTTAACATT
TGATATAGCAGACTACCGCCAGGCACAATATATTCCCCTTCCCTCTTGCCATTCGCTGTACTTGTGGTGG
ATTCCAATTCAGCGCAGTCACGTGCTAGTAATCACCGCATTTTTTTCTTTTCCTTTCAGGCTAAAACCGG
TTCCGGGCCTGATCCCTGCACTCATTTTCTAACGGAAAACCTTCAGAAGCATAACTACCCATTCCAGTTT
AGAGTCATGACAGGTTCAACATCAGATGCTTCATATACTTTTATATATTGAATTATATAAATATATCTAT
GTACTCTAAGTAAGTACATCTGCTTTAACGCATTCCTACATTTGCTTCGATTTATTTTTATTGTTGATAC
CTATTTGAAGAAGTAAAAAGTATCC
